>Addgene plasmid #128218 | pAK005 | addgene full sequence | sequence record 261568 | Addgene NGS Result
TCGCGCGTTTCGGTGATGACGGTGAAAACCTCTGACACATGCAGCTCCCGGACGTCATTGTCGATGGTCT
CAGAAAAAGTGGCACCGAGTCGGTGCAACAAAGCACCAGTGGTCTAGTGGTAGAATAGTACCCTGCCACG
GTACAGACCCGGGTTCGATTCCCGGCTGGTGCATTGTCTTCGCAGCTGGCACGACAGGTTTCCCGACTGG
AAAGCGGGCAGTGAGCGCAACGCAATTAATGTGAGTTAGCTCACTCATTAGGCACCCCAGGCTTTACACT
TTATGCTTCCGGCTCGTATGTTGTGTGGAATTGTGAGCGGATAACAATTTCACACAGGAAACAGCTATGA
CCATGATTACGCCAAGCTTGCATGCCTGCAGGTCGACTCTAGAGGATCCCCGGGTACCGAGCTCGAATTC
ACTGGCCGTCGTTTTACAACGTCGTGACTGGGAAAACCCTGGCGTTACCCAACTTAATCGCCTTGCAGCA
CATCCCCCTTTCGCCAGCTGGCGTAATAGCGAAGAGGCCCGCACCGATCGCCCTTCCCAACAGTTGCGCA
GCCTGAATGGCGAATGGCGCCTGATGCGGTATTTTCTCCTTACGCATCTGTGCGGTATTTCACACCGCAT
ATGGTGCACTCTCAGTACAATCTGCTCTGATGCCGCATAGTTAAGCCAGCCCCGACACCCGCCAACACCC
GCTGACGCGCCCTGACGGGCTTGTCTGCTCCCGGCATCCGCTTACAGACAAGCTGTGACGAAGACAAGTT
TCAGAGCTATGCTGGAAACAGCATAGCAAGTTGAAATAAGGCTAGTCCGTTATCAACTTGAAAAAGTGTG
AGACCATCATTGTCACATGTGAGCAAAAGGCCAGCAAAAGGCCAGGAACCGTAAAAAGGCCGCGTTGCTG
GCGTTTTTCCATAGGCTCCGCCCCCCTGACGAGCATCACAAAAATCGACGCTCAAGTCAGAGGTGGCGAA
ACCCGACAGGACTATAAAGATACCAGGCGTTTCCCCCTGGAAGCTCCCTCGTGCGCTCTCCTGTTCCGAC
CCTGCCGCTTACCGGATACCTGTCCGCCTTTCTCCCTTCGGGAAGCGTGGCGCTTTCTCATAGCTCACGC
TGTAGGTATCTCAGTTCGGTGTAGGTCGTTCGCTCCAAGCTGGGCTGTGTGCACGAACCCCCCGTTCAGC
CCGACCGCTGCGCCTTATCCGGTAACTATCGTCTTGAGTCCAACCCGGTAAGACACGACTTATCGCCACT
GGCAGCAGCCACTGGTAACAGGATTAGCAGAGCGAGGTATGTAGGCGGTGCTACAGAGTTCTTGAAGTGG
TGGCCTAACTACGGCTACACTAGAAGAACAGTATTTGGTATCTGCGCTCTGCTGAAGCCAGTTACCTTCG
GAAAAAGAGTTGGTAGCTCTTGATCCGGCAAACAAACCACCGCTGGTAGCGGTGGTTTTTTTGTTTGCAA
GCAGCAGATTACGCGCAGAAAAAAAGGATCTCAAGAAGATCCTTTGATCTTTTCTACGGGGTCTGACGCT
CAGTGGAACGAAAACTCACGTTAAGGGATTTTGGTCATGAGATTATCAAAAAGGATCTTCACCTAGATCC
TTTTAAATTAAAAATGAAGTTTTAAATCAAGCCCAATCTGAATAATGTTACAACCAATTAACCAATTCTG
ATTAGAAAAACTCATCGAGCATCAAATGAAACTGCAATTTATTCATATCAGGATTATCAATACCATATTT
TTGAAAAAGCCGTTTCTGTAATGAAGGAGAAAACTCACCGAGGCAGTTCCATAGGATGGCAAGATCCTGG
TATCGGTCTGCGATTCCGACTCGTCCAACATCAATACAACCTATTAATTTCCCCTCGTCAAAAATAAGGT
TATCAAGTGAGAAATCACCATGAGTGACGACTGAATCCGGTGAGAATGGCAAAAGTTTATGCATTTCTTT
CCAGACTTGTTCAACAGGCCAGCCATTACGCTCGTCATCAAAATCACTCGCATCAACCAAACCGTTATTC
ATTCGTGATTGCGCCTGAGCGAGACGAAATACGCGATCGCTGTTAAAAGGACAATTACAAACAGGAATCG
AATGCAACCGGCGCAGGAACACTGCCAGCGCATCAACAATATTTTCACCTGAATCAGGATATTCTTCTAA
TACCTGGAATGCTGTTTTTCCGGGGATCGCAGTGGTGAGTAACCATGCATCATCAGGAGTACGGATAAAA
TGCTTGATGGTCGGAAGAGGCATAAATTCCGTCAGCCAGTTTAGTCTGACCATCTCATCTGTAACATCAT
TGGCAACGCTACCTTTGCCATGTTTCAGAAACAACTCTGGCGCATCGGGCTTCCCATACAAGCGATAGAT
TGTCGCACCTGATTGCCCGACATTATCGCGAGCCCATTTATACCCATATAAATCAGCATCCATGTTGGAA
TTTAATCGCGGCCTCGACGTTTCCCGTTGAATATGGCTCATAACACCCCTTGTATTACTGTTTATGTAAG
CAGACAGTTTTATTGTTCATGATGATATATTTTTATCTTGTGCAATGTAACATCAGAGATTTTGAGACAC
GGGCCAGAGCTGCA
Features (pLannotate 1.2.2; 13 found; start..end, strand, type, name):
     73..96      +  misc_RNA       gRNA scaffold (fragment): guide RNA scaffold for the Streptococcus pyogenes CRISPR/Cas9 system
    102..172     +  ncRNA          tRNA: Accession: RF00005 - tRNA
    182..224     +  CDS            lacI (fragment): lac repressor; lacI; The lac repressor binds to the lac operator to inhibit transcription in E. coli. This inhibition can be relieved by adding lactose or isopropyl-β-D-thiogalactopyranoside (IPTG).
    237..258     +  protein_bind   CAP binding site: CAP binding activates transcription in the presence of cAMP. E. coli catabolite activator protein
    273..303     +  promoter       lac promoter: promoter for the E. coli lac operon
    311..327     +  protein_bind   lac operator: The lac repressor binds to the lac operator to inhibit transcription in E. coli. This inhibition can be relieved by adding lactose or isopropyl-β-D-thiogalactopyranoside (IPTG). lac repressor encoded by lacI
    364..420     -  misc_feature   MCS: pUC18/19 multiple cloning site
    417..574     +  CDS            lacZα (fragment): LacZα fragment of β-galactosidase; lacZ fragment
    580..679     -  misc_feature   bom (fragment): basis of mobility region from pBR322
    786..838     +  misc_RNA       tracrRNA (fragment): trans-activating CRISPR RNA for the Streptococcus pyogenes CRISPR/Cas9 system
    916..1504    -  rep_origin     ori: high-copy-number ColE1/pMB1/pBR322/pUC origin of replication
   1682..2491    -  CDS            KanR: aminoglycoside phosphotransferase; aph(3')-Ia; confers resistance to kanamycin in bacteria or G418 (Geneticin®) in eukaryotes
   2598..35      +  CDS            rop (fragment) (across the origin): Rop protein, which maintains plasmids at low copy number; rop
