[The description below was written by a language model from this plasmid's Addgene catalogue record and pLannotate feature annotations shown in this document.]
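Description:
pAK005 is a small (about 2.6 kb) synthetic cloning module built in the pUC57-Kan-mini backbone. It is one part of a modular cloning toolkit for plant genome editing. It is maintained in E. coli at high copy from a ColE1/pUC-type origin of replication and selected with kanamycin through the aph(3')-Ia (KanR) gene. Short fragments annotated as rop, bom and lacI appear to be backbone or cassette remnants rather than functional genes.

The insert is described as an improved sgRNA backbone for building tRNA-gRNA arrays, assigned to Position 5 of the array. In agreement with this, the feature table shows pieces of the Streptococcus pyogenes Cas9 guide RNA scaffold (a gRNA scaffold fragment and a tracrRNA fragment) and a tRNA element. Between them lies a lac cassette consisting of a CAP binding site, lac promoter, lac operator, a pUC18/19 multiple cloning site and a partial lacZα coding region. This layout suggests a lacZα placeholder flanked by the tRNA and scaffold parts that could be swapped out during assembly and allow blue/white screening, but the record does not state this, nor does it name the restriction enzymes or overhangs that define Position 5.

In tRNA-gRNA arrays, several guide units separated by tRNAs are transcribed as one RNA, and endogenous tRNA-processing enzymes cleave it to release the individual guides for multiplexed Cas9 editing. No plant promoter, Cas9 gene or target-specific spacer is annotated. pAK005 therefore serves as a part donor for assembling multi-guide constructs, not as a stand-alone plant expression vector. The nature of the "improved" scaffold modification is not specified in the record.
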