Addgene plasmid #128218: pAK005
Purpose: improved sgRNA backbone for tRNA-gRNA array, Position 5
Depositing lab: Vladimir Nekrasov. Depositing organization: Rothamsted Research. Publication: A modular cloning toolkit for genome editing in plants. Hahn F, Korolev A, Sanjurjo Loures L, Nekrasov V. BMC Plant Biol. 2020 Apr 23;20(1):179. doi: 10.1186/s12870-020-02388-2. PubMed 32326901.
Backbone
  Vector backbone: pUC57-Kan-mini
  Backbone manufacturer: GenScript
  Vector type: Plant Expression, CRISPR, Synthetic Biology
Growth in bacteria
  Bacterial resistance: Kanamycin, 50 μg/mL
  Growth temperature: 37°C
  Growth strain: DH5alpha
  Copy number: High Copy
Gene/Insert
  Gene/Insert name: improved sgRNA backbone for tRNA-gRNA array, Position 5
  Species: Synthetic
Terms and licenses: Academic/Nonprofit Terms; Industry Terms: Not Available to Industry
How to cite: pAK005 was a gift from Vladimir Nekrasov (Addgene plasmid # 128218 ; http://n2t.net/addgene:128218 ; RRID:Addgene_128218)
